LOCUS       pEGFP-N1-FLAGC 4777 bp DNA circular 17-SEP-2014
SOURCE
  ORGANISM
FEATURES             Location/Qualifiers
     gene            45..764
                     /gene="egfp"
                     /vntifkey="60"
     CDS             45..764
                     /gene="egfp"
                     /codon_start=1
                     /transl_table=11
                     /product="enhanced green fluorescent protein"
                     /protein_id="AAB02574.1"
                     /db_xref="GI:1377912"
                     /vntifkey="4"
                     /label=EGFP
     CDS             1995..2789
                     /codon_start=1
                     /transl_table=11
                     /product="neomycin phosphotransferase"
                     /protein_id="AAB02575.1"
                     /db_xref="GI:1377913"
                     /vntifkey="4"
                     /label=Kana/NeoR
     misc_feature    778..1006
                     /vntifkey="21"
                     /label=SV40\PolyA
     polyA_signal    3025..3222
                     /vntifkey="25"
                     /label=HSV\TK\PolyA
     misc_feature    6..29
                     /vntifkey="21"
                     /label=FLAGC
     misc_feature    4109..4661
                     /vntifkey="21"
                     /label=CMV\promoter
     misc_feature    3381..4000
                     /vntifkey="21"
                     /label=pBR322\Ori
     misc_feature    complement(1147..1453)
                     /vntifkey="21"
                     /label=f1\Ori
     misc_feature    1644..1912
                     /vntifkey="21"
                     /label=SV40\Promoter
BASE COUNT  1153 a 1298 c 1258 g 1068 t
ORIGIN
        1 cgcgtgatta caaggatgac gacgataagc caccggtcgc caccatggtg agcaagggcg
       61 aggagctgtt caccggggtg gtgcccatcc tggtcgagct ggacggcgac gtaaacggcc
      121 acaagttcag cgtgtccggc gagggcgagg gcgatgccac ctacggcaag ctgaccctga
      181 agttcatctg caccaccggc aagctgcccg tgccctggcc caccctcgtg accaccctga
      241 cctacggcgt gcagtgcttc agccgctacc ccgaccacat gaagcagcac gacttcttca
      301 agtccgccat gcccgaaggc tacgtccagg agcgcaccat cttcttcaag gacgacggca
      361 actacaagac ccgcgccgag gtgaagttcg agggcgacac cctggtgaac cgcatcgagc
      421 tgaagggcat cgacttcaag gaggacggca acatcctggg gcacaagctg gagtacaact
      481 acaacagcca caacgtctat atcatggccg acaagcagaa gaacggcatc aaggtgaact
      541 tcaagatccg ccacaacatc gaggacggca gcgtgcagct cgccgaccac taccagcaga
      601 acacccccat cggcgacggc cccgtgctgc tgcccgacaa ccactacctg agcacccagt
      661 ccgccctgag caaagacccc aacgagaagc gcgatcacat ggtcctgctg gagttcgtga
      721 ccgccgccgg gatcactctc ggcatggacg agctgtacaa gtaaagcggc cgcgactcta
      781 gatcataatc agccatacca catttgtaga ggttttactt gctttaaaaa acctcccaca
      841 cctccccctg aacctgaaac ataaaatgaa tgcaattgtt gttgttaact tgtttattgc
      901 agcttataat ggttacaaat aaagcaatag catcacaaat ttcacaaata aagcattttt
      961 ttcactgcat tctagttgtg gtttgtccaa actcatcaat gtatcttaag gcgtaaattg
     1021 taagcgttaa tattttgtta aaattcgcgt taaatttttg ttaaatcagc tcatttttta
     1081 accaataggc cgaaatcggc aaaatccctt ataaatcaaa agaatagacc gagatagggt
     1141 nnnnnnnnnn nnnnnnnnnn nnnnnnnnnn nnnnnnnaaa gaacgtggac tccaacgtca
     1201 aaggnnnnnn nnnnnnnnnn nnnnnnnnnn nnnnnnnnnn nnnnnnnnnn nnntnnnnnn
     1261 nnnnnnnnnn nnnnnnnnnn nnnnnnnnnn nnnnnnnnnn nnnnnnnnnn nnnnnnnnnn
     1321 nnnnnnnnnn nnnnnnnnnn nnnnngnnnn nnnnnnnnnn nnnnnnnnnn nnnnnnnnnn
     1381 nnnnnnnnnn nnnnnnnnnn nnnnnnnnnn nnnnnnnnnn nnnnnnnnnn nnnnnnnnnn
     1441 nnnnnnnnnn nnnnnnnnnn nnnnnnnnnn caggtggcac ttttcgggga aatgtgcgcg
     1501 gaacccctat ttgtttattt ttctaaatac attcaaatat gtatccgctc atgagacaat
     1561 aaccctgata aatgcttcaa taatattgaa aaaggaagag tcctgaggcg gaaagaacca
     1621 gctgtggaat gtgtgtcagt tagggtgtgg aaagtcccca ggctccccag caggcagaag
     1681 tatgcaaagc atgcatctca attagtcagc aaccaggtgt ggaaagtccc caggctcccc
     1741 agcaggcaga agtatgcaaa gcatgcatct caattagtca gcaaccatag tcccgcccct
     1801 aactccgccc atcccgcccc taactccgcc cagttccgcc cattctccgc cccatggctg
     1861 actaattttt tttatttatg cagaggccga ggccgcctcg gcctctgagc tattccagaa
     1921 gtagtgagga ggcttttttg gaggcctagg cttttgcaaa gatcgatcaa gagacaggat
     1981 gaggatcgtt tcgcatgatt gaacaagatg gattgcacgc aggttctccg gccgcttggg
     2041 tggagaggct attcggctat gactgggcac aacagacaat cggctgctct gatgccgccg
     2101 tgttccggct gtcagcgcag gggcgcccgg ttctttttgt caagaccgac ctgtccggtg
     2161 ccctgaatga actgcaagac gaggcagcgc ggctatcgtg gctggccacg acgggcgttc
     2221 cttgcgcagc tgtgctcgac gttgtcactg aagcgggaag ggactggctg ctattgggcg
     2281 aagtgccggg gcaggatctc ctgtcatctc accttgctcc tgccgagaaa gtatccatca
     2341 tggctgatgc aatgcggcgg ctgcatacgc ttgatccggc tacctgccca ttcgaccacc
     2401 aagcgaaaca tcgcatcgag cgagcacgta ctcggatgga agccggtctt gtcgatcagg
     2461 atgatctgga cgaagagcat caggggctcg cgccagccga actgttcgcc aggctcaagg
     2521 cgagcatgcc cgacggcgag gatctcgtcg tgacccatgg cgatgcctgc ttgccgaata
     2581 tcatggtgga aaatggccgc ttttctggat tcatcgactg tggccggctg ggtgtggcgg
     2641 accgctatca ggacatagcg ttggctaccc gtgatattgc tgaagagctt ggcggcgaat
     2701 gggctgaccg cttcctcgtg ctttacggta tcgccgctcc cgattcgcag cgcatcgcct
     2761 tctatcgcct tcttgacgag ttcttctgag cgggactctg gggttcgaaa tgaccgacca
     2821 agcgacgccc aacctgccat cacgagattt cgattccacc gccgccttct atgaaaggtt
     2881 gggcttcgga atcgttttcc gggacgccgg ctggatgatc ctccagcgcg gggatctcat
     2941 gctggagttc ttcgcccacc ctagggggag gctaactgaa acacggaagg agacaatacc
     3001 ggaaggaacc cgcgctatga cggcaataaa aagacagaat aaaacgcacg gtgttgggtc
     3061 gtttgttcat aaacgcgggg ttcggtccca gggctggcac tctgtcgata ccccaccgag
     3121 accccattgg ggccaatacg cccgcgtttc ttccttttcc ccaccccacc ccccaagttc
     3181 gggtgaaggc ccagggctcg cagccaacgt cggggcggca ggccctgcca tagcctcagg
     3241 ttactcatat atactttaga ttgatttaaa acttcatttt taatttaaaa ggatctaggt
     3301 gaagatcctt tttgataatc tcatgaccaa aatcccttaa cgtgagtttt cgttccactg
     3361 agcgtcagac cccgtagaaa agatcaaagg atcttcttga gatccttttt ttctgcgcgt
     3421 aatctgctgc ttgcaaacaa aaaaaccacc gctaccagcg gtggtttgtt tgccggatca
     3481 agagctacca actctttttc cgaaggtaac tggcttcagc agagcgcaga taccaaatac
     3541 tgtccttcta gtgtagccgt agttaggcca ccacttcaag aactctgtag caccgcctac
     3601 atacctcgct ctgctaatcc tgttaccagt ggctgctgcc agtggcgata agtcgtgtct
     3661 taccgggttg gactcaagac gatagttacc ggataaggcg cagcggtcgg gctgaacggg
     3721 gggttcgtgc acacagccca gcttggagcg aacgacctac accgaactga gatacctaca
     3781 gcgtgagcta tgagaaagcg ccacgcttcc cgaagggaga aaggcggaca ggtatccggt
     3841 aagcggcagg gtcggaacag gagagcgcac gagggagctt ccagggggaa acgcctggta
     3901 tctttatagt cctgtcgggt ttcgccacct ctgacttgag cgtcgatttt tgtgatgctc
     3961 gtcagggggg cggagcctat ggaaaaacgc cagcaacgcg gcctttttac ggttcctggc
     4021 cttttgctgg ccttttgctc acatgttctt tcctgcgtta tcccctgatt ctgtggataa
     4081 ccgtattacc gccatgcatt agttattaat agtaatcaat tacggggtca ttagttcata
     4141 gcccatatat ggagttccgc gttacataac ttacggtaaa tggcccgcct ggctgaccgc
     4201 ccaacgaccc ccgcccattg acgtcaataa tgacgtatgt tcccatagta acgccaatag
     4261 ggactttcca ttgacgtcaa tgggtggagt atttacggta aactgcccac ttggcagtac
     4321 atcaagtgta tcatatgcca agtacgcccc ctattgacgt caatgacggt aaatggcccg
     4381 cctggcatta tgcccagtac atgaccttat gggactttcc tacttggcag tacatctacg
     4441 tattagtcat cgctattacc atggtgatgc ggttttggca gtacatcaat gggcgtggat
     4501 agcggtttga ctcacgggga tttccaagtc tccaccccat tgacgtcaat gggagtttgt
     4561 tttggcacca aaatcaacgg gactttccaa aatgtcgtaa caactccgcc ccattgacgc
     4621 aaatgggcgg taggcgtgta cggtgggagg tctatataag cagagctggt ttagtgaacc
     4681 gtcagatccg ctagcgctac cggactcaga tctcgagctc aagcttcgaa ttctgcagtc
     4741 gacggtaccg cgggcccggg atccgccgcc accatga
//
