>Addgene plasmid #60360 | pEGFP-N1-FLAG | addgene full sequence | sequence record 360139 | Addgene NGS Result
CGTTACATAACTTACGGTAAATGGCCCGCCTGGCTGACCGCCCAACGACCCCCGCCCATTGACGTCAATA
ATGACGTATGTTCCCATAGTAACGCCAATAGGGACTTTCCATTGACGTCAATGGGTGGAGTATTTACGGT
AAACTGCCCACTTGGCAGTACATCAAGTGTATCATATGCCAAGTACGCCCCCTATTGACGTCAATGACGG
TAAATGGCCCGCCTGGCATTATGCCCAGTACATGACCTTATGGGACTTTCCTACTTGGCAGTACATCTAC
GTATTAGTCATCGCTATTACCATGGTGATGCGGTTTTGGCAGTACATCAATGGGCGTGGATAGCGGTTTG
ACTCACGGGGATTTCCAAGTCTCCACCCCATTGACGTCAATGGGAGTTTGTTTTGGCACCAAAATCAACG
GGACTTTCCAAAATGTCGTAACAACTCCGCCCCATTGACGCAAATGGGCGGTAGGCGTGTACGGTGGGAG
GTCTATATAAGCAGAGCTGGTTTAGTGAACCGTCAGATCCGCTAGCGCTACCGGACTCAGATCTCGAGCT
CAAGCTTCGAATTCTGCAGTCGACGGTACCGCGGGCCCGGGATCCGCCGCCACCATGACGCGTGATTACA
AGGATGACGACGATAAGCCACCGGTCGCCACCATGGTGAGCAAGGGCGAGGAGCTGTTCACCGGGGTGGT
GCCCATCCTGGTCGAGCTGGACGGCGACGTAAACGGCCACAAGTTCAGCGTGTCCGGCGAGGGCGAGGGC
GATGCCACCTACGGCAAGCTGACCCTGAAGTTCATCTGCACCACCGGCAAGCTGCCCGTGCCCTGGCCCA
CCCTCGTGACCACCCTGACCTACGGCGTGCAGTGCTTCAGCCGCTACCCCGACCACATGAAGCAGCACGA
CTTCTTCAAGTCCGCCATGCCCGAAGGCTACGTCCAGGAGCGCACCATCTTCTTCAAGGACGACGGCAAC
TACAAGACCCGCGCCGAGGTGAAGTTCGAGGGCGACACCCTGGTGAACCGCATCGAGCTGAAGGGCATCG
ACTTCAAGGAGGACGGCAACATCCTGGGGCACAAGCTGGAGTACAACTACAACAGCCACAACGTCTATAT
CATGGCCGACAAGCAGAAGAACGGCATCAAGGTGAACTTCAAGATCCGCCACAACATCGAGGACGGCAGC
GTGCAGCTCGCCGACCACTACCAGCAGAACACCCCCATCGGCGACGGCCCCGTGCTGCTGCCCGACAACC
ACTACCTGAGCACCCAGTCCGCCCTGAGCAAAGACCCCAACGAGAAGCGCGATCACATGGTCCTGCTGGA
GTTCGTGACCGCCGCCGGGATCACTCTCGGCATGGACGAGCTGTACAAGTAAAGCGGCCGCGACTCTAGA
TCATAATCAGCCATACCACATTTGTAGAGGTTTTACTTGCTTTAAAAAACCTCCCACACCTCCCCCTGAA
CCTGAAACATAAAATGAATGCAATTGTTGTTGTTAACTTGTTTATTGCAGCTTATAATGGTTACAAATAA
AGCAATAGCATCACAAATTTCACAAATAAAGCATTTTTTTCACTGCATTCTAGTTGTGGTTTGTCCAAAC
TCATCAATGTATCTTAAGGCGTAAATTGTAAGCGTTAATATTTTGTTAAAATTCGCGTTAAATTTTTGTT
AAATCAGCTCATTTTTTAACCAATAGGCCGAAATCGGCAAAATCCCTTATAAATCAAAAGAATAGACCGA
GATAGGGT
[37 nt withheld, positions 1759-1795]
AAAGAACGTGGACTCCAACGTCAAAGG
[49 nt withheld, positions 1823-1871]
T
[91 nt withheld, positions 1873-1963]
G
[124 nt withheld, positions 1965-2088]
CAGGTGGCACTTTTCGGGGAAATGTGCGCGGAACCCCTATTTGTTTATTTTTCTAAATACATTCAAATAT
GTATCCGCTCATGAGACAATAACCCTGATAAATGCTTCAATAATATTGAAAAAGGAAGAGTCCTGAGGCG
GAAAGAACCAGCTGTGGAATGTGTGTCAGTTAGGGTGTGGAAAGTCCCCAGGCTCCCCAGCAGGCAGAAG
TATGCAAAGCATGCATCTCAATTAGTCAGCAACCAGGTGTGGAAAGTCCCCAGGCTCCCCAGCAGGCAGA
AGTATGCAAAGCATGCATCTCAATTAGTCAGCAACCATAGTCCCGCCCCTAACTCCGCCCATCCCGCCCC
TAACTCCGCCCAGTTCCGCCCATTCTCCGCCCCATGGCTGACTAATTTTTTTTATTTATGCAGAGGCCGA
GGCCGCCTCGGCCTCTGAGCTATTCCAGAAGTAGTGAGGAGGCTTTTTTGGAGGCCTAGGCTTTTGCAAA
GATCGATCAAGAGACAGGATGAGGATCGTTTCGCATGATTGAACAAGATGGATTGCACGCAGGTTCTCCG
GCCGCTTGGGTGGAGAGGCTATTCGGCTATGACTGGGCACAACAGACAATCGGCTGCTCTGATGCCGCCG
TGTTCCGGCTGTCAGCGCAGGGGCGCCCGGTTCTTTTTGTCAAGACCGACCTGTCCGGTGCCCTGAATGA
ACTGCAAGACGAGGCAGCGCGGCTATCGTGGCTGGCCACGACGGGCGTTCCTTGCGCAGCTGTGCTCGAC
GTTGTCACTGAAGCGGGAAGGGACTGGCTGCTATTGGGCGAAGTGCCGGGGCAGGATCTCCTGTCATCTC
ACCTTGCTCCTGCCGAGAAAGTATCCATCATGGCTGATGCAATGCGGCGGCTGCATACGCTTGATCCGGC
TACCTGCCCATTCGACCACCAAGCGAAACATCGCATCGAGCGAGCACGTACTCGGATGGAAGCCGGTCTT
GTCGATCAGGATGATCTGGACGAAGAGCATCAGGGGCTCGCGCCAGCCGAACTGTTCGCCAGGCTCAAGG
CGAGCATGCCCGACGGCGAGGATCTCGTCGTGACCCATGGCGATGCCTGCTTGCCGAATATCATGGTGGA
AAATGGCCGCTTTTCTGGATTCATCGACTGTGGCCGGCTGGGTGTGGCGGACCGCTATCAGGACATAGCG
TTGGCTACCCGTGATATTGCTGAAGAGCTTGGCGGCGAATGGGCTGACCGCTTCCTCGTGCTTTACGGTA
TCGCCGCTCCCGATTCGCAGCGCATCGCCTTCTATCGCCTTCTTGACGAGTTCTTCTGAGCGGGACTCTG
GGGTTCGAAATGACCGACCAAGCGACGCCCAACCTGCCATCACGAGATTTCGATTCCACCGCCGCCTTCT
ATGAAAGGTTGGGCTTCGGAATCGTTTTCCGGGACGCCGGCTGGATGATCCTCCAGCGCGGGGATCTCAT
GCTGGAGTTCTTCGCCCACCCTAGGGGGAGGCTAACTGAAACACGGAAGGAGACAATACCGGAAGGAACC
CGCGCTATGACGGCAATAAAAAGACAGAATAAAACGCACGGTGTTGGGTCGTTTGTTCATAAACGCGGGG
TTCGGTCCCAGGGCTGGCACTCTGTCGATACCCCACCGAGACCCCATTGGGGCCAATACGCCCGCGTTTC
TTCCTTTTCCCCACCCCACCCCCCAAGTTCGGGTGAAGGCCCAGGGCTCGCAGCCAACGTCGGGGCGGCA
GGCCCTGCCATAGCCTCAGGTTACTCATATATACTTTAGATTGATTTAAAACTTCATTTTTAATTTAAAA
GGATCTAGGTGAAGATCCTTTTTGATAATCTCATGACCAAAATCCCTTAACGTGAGTTTTCGTTCCACTG
AGCGTCAGACCCCGTAGAAAAGATCAAAGGATCTTCTTGAGATCCTTTTTTTCTGCGCGTAATCTGCTGC
TTGCAAACAAAAAAACCACCGCTACCAGCGGTGGTTTGTTTGCCGGATCAAGAGCTACCAACTCTTTTTC
CGAAGGTAACTGGCTTCAGCAGAGCGCAGATACCAAATACTGTTCTTCTAGTGTAGCCGTAGTTAGGCCA
CCACTTCAAGAACTCTGTAGCACCGCCTACATACCTCGCTCTGCTAATCCTGTTACCAGTGGCTGCTGCC
AGTGGCGATAAGTCGTGTCTTACCGGGTTGGACTCAAGACGATAGTTACCGGATAAGGCGCAGCGGTCGG
GCTGAACGGGGGGTTCGTGCACACAGCCCAGCTTGGAGCGAACGACCTACACCGAACTGAGATACCTACA
GCGTGAGCTATGAGAAAGCGCCACGCTTCCCGAAGGGAGAAAGGCGGACAGGTATCCGGTAAGCGGCAGG
GTCGGAACAGGAGAGCGCACGAGGGAGCTTCCAGGGGGAAACGCCTGGTATCTTTATAGTCCTGTCGGGT
TTCGCCACCTCTGACTTGAGCGTCGATTTTTGTGATGCTCGTCAGGGGGGCGGAGCCTATGGAAAAACGC
CAGCAACGCGGCCTTTTTACGGTTCCTGGCCTTTTGCTGGCCTTTTGCTCACATGTTCTTTCCTGCGTTA
TCCCCTGATTCTGTGGATAACCGTATTACCGCCATGCATTAGTTATTAATAGTAATCAATTACGGGGTCA
TTAGTTCATAGCCCATATATGGAGTTCCG
Features (pLannotate 1.2.2; 16 found; start..end, strand, type, name):
      1..304     +  enhancer       CMV enhancer: human cytomegalovirus immediate early enhancer
    305..508     +  promoter       CMV promoter: human cytomegalovirus (CMV) immediate early promoter
    549..605     +  misc_feature   MCS: multiple cloning site
    624..647     +  CDS            3xFLAG (fragment): three tandem FLAG® epitope tags
    663..1382    +  CDS            EGFP: the original enhanced GFP (Yang et al., 1996) mammalian codon-optimized
   1399..1482    +  CDS            large T antigen (fragment): large T antigen from SV40 (simian virus 40)
   1505..1626    +  polyA_signal   SV40 poly(A) signal: SV40 polyadenylation signal
   1660..2088    -  rep_origin     f1 ori (sequence partly withheld): f1 bacteriophage origin of replication; arrow indicates direction of (+) strand synthesis
   2115..2219    +  promoter       AmpR promoter: bla
   2221..2578    +  promoter       SV40 promoter: SV40 enhancer and early promoter
   2613..3407    +  CDS            NeoR/KanR: aminoglycoside phosphotransferase from Tn5; aph(3')-II (or nptII); confers resistance to neomycin, kanamycin, and G418 (Geneticin®)
   3428..3580    +  CDS            ble (fragment): BLE_KLEPN - Experimental evidence at protein level: Swiss-Prot protein existence level 1. Binding protein with a strong affinity to the bleomycin family of antibiotics. Binds to CL990; an antimitotic-antibiotic compound. From Klebsiella pneumoniae.
   3639..3686    +  polyA_signal   HSV TK poly(A) signal: herpes simplex virus thymidine kinase polyadenylation signal (Cole and Stacy, 1985)
   3777..3793    -  polyA_signal   bGH poly(A) signal (fragment): bovine growth hormone polyadenylation signal
   4015..4603    +  rep_origin     ori: high-copy-number ColE1/pMB1/pBR322/pUC origin of replication
   4718..4777    +  enhancer       CMV enhancer (fragment): human cytomegalovirus immediate early enhancer
