[The description below was written by a language model from this plasmid's Addgene catalogue record, the feature table of its GenBank file and pLannotate feature annotations shown in this document.]
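Description:
pEGFP-N1-FLAG is an empty mammalian expression backbone derived from Clontech's pEGFP-N1, designed for cloning an open reading frame so that the encoded protein carries a combined FLAG-EGFP tag at its C-terminus. The full sequence on record is 4,777 bp. It is maintained in E. coli as a high-copy plasmid through a ColE1/pUC-type origin and selected with kanamycin. An f1 origin is also present, which permits production of single-stranded DNA.

Expression is driven by the human cytomegalovirus immediate early enhancer and promoter, followed by the multiple cloning site. Immediately downstream lies a single FLAG epitope: the automated annotation labels this 24-nt element as a fragment of 3xFLAG, but its length corresponds to one copy. The FLAG epitope is followed by the EGFP coding sequence and the SV40 polyadenylation signal. According to the record, the FLAG tag was inserted in front of GFP together with an ATG and a strong Kozak sequence. This implies that the unmodified vector can itself express FLAG-EGFP and so could serve as a tag-only control, although that use is not stated explicitly. A gene inserted in frame in the cloning site by restriction cloning yields a protein-FLAG-EGFP fusion, suitable for fluorescence imaging as well as anti-FLAG detection or immunoprecipitation.

A single Tn5 neomycin phosphotransferase gene provides dual selection. A bacterial promoter upstream drives kanamycin resistance in E. coli, while the SV40 enhancer/early promoter and the HSV TK polyadenylation signal allow G418 selection of stably transfected mammalian cells. The short large T antigen, ble and bGH poly(A) matches in the automated annotation are fragments and probably residual backbone sequence rather than functional elements.
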