Addgene plasmid #60360: pEGFP-N1-FLAG
Purpose: (Empty Backbone) Plasmid for cloning and expression of FLAG-GFP tagged proteins (C-terminal tag). Confers resistance to G418.
Depositing lab: Sébastien Britton & Patrick Calsou. Depositing organization: CNRS, Delegation Midi Pyrenees. Publication: DNA damage triggers SAF-A and RNA biogenesis factors exclusion from chromatin coupled to R-loops removal. Britton S, Dernoncourt E, Delteil C, Froment C, Schiltz O, Salles B, Frit P, Calsou P. Nucleic Acids Res. 2014 Oct 1;42(14):9047-62. doi: 10.1093/nar/gku601. Epub 2014 Jul 16. PubMed 25030905.
Backbone
  Vector backbone: pEGFP-N1
  Backbone manufacturer: Clontech
  Backbone size (bp): 4733
  Modifications to backbone: Insertion of a FLAG tag in front of GFP together with an ATG and a strong kozak sequence.
  Vector type: Mammalian Expression
  Promoter: CMV
  Selectable markers: Neomycin (select with G418)
  Tag / fusion protein: FLAG (N terminal on backbone); EGFP (C terminal on backbone)
Growth in bacteria
  Bacterial resistance: Kanamycin, 50 μg/mL
  Growth temperature: 37°C
  Growth strain: XL1 Blue
  Copy number: High Copy
Gene/Insert
  Cloning method: Restriction Enzyme
  Sequencing primers: 5′ CMV Forward; 3′ EGFP-N
Terms and licenses: Academic/Nonprofit Terms; Industry Terms: Not Available to Industry
How to cite: pEGFP-N1-FLAG was a gift from Sébastien Britton & Patrick Calsou (Addgene plasmid # 60360 ; http://n2t.net/addgene:60360 ; RRID:Addgene_60360)
