>Addgene plasmid #60360 | pEGFP-N1-FLAG | addgene partial sequence | sequence record 98486 | CMV-F 5'-CGCAAATGGGCGGTAGGCGTG-3'
AGCAGAGCTGGTTTAGTGAACCGTCAGATCCGCTAGCGCTACCGGACTCAGATCTCGAGCTCAAGCTTCG
AATTCTGCAGTCGACGGTACCGCGGGCCCGGGATCCGCCGCCACCATGACGCGTGATTACAAGGATGACG
ACGATAAGCCACCGGTCGCCACCATGGTGAGCAAGGGCGAGGAGCTGTTCACCGGGGTGGTGCCCATCCT
GGTCGAGCTGGACGGCGACGTAAACGGCCACAAGTTCAGCGTGTCCGGCGAGGGCGAGGGCGATGCCACC
TACGGCAAGCTGACCCTGAAGTTCATCTGCACCACCGGCAAGCTGCCCGTGCCCTGGCCCACCCTCGTGA
CCACCCTGACCTACGGCGTGCAGTGCTTCAGCCGCTACCCCGACCACATGAAGCAGCACGACTTCTTCAA
GTCCGCCATGCCCGAAGGCTACGTCCAGGAGCGCACCATCTTCTTCAAGGACGACGGCAACTACAAGACC
CGCGCCGAGGTGAAGTTCGAGGGCGACACCCTGGTGAACCGCATCGAGCTGAAGGGCATCGACTTCAAGG
AGGACGGCAACATCCTGGGGCACAAGCTGGAGTACAACTACAACAGCCACAACGTCTATATCATGGCCGA
CAAGCAGAAGAACGGCATCAAGGTGAACTTCAAGATCCGCCACAACATCGAGGACGGCAGCGTGCAGCTC
GCCGACCACTACCAGCAGAACACCCCCATCGGCGACGGCCCCGTGCTGCTGCCCGACAACCACTACCTGA
GCACCCAGTCCGCCCTGAGCAAAGACCCCAACGAGAAGCGCGATCACATGGTCCTGCTGGAGTTCGTGAC
CGCCGCCGGGATCACTCTCGGCATGGACGAGCTGTACAAGTAAAGCGGCCGCGACTCTAGATCATAATCA
GCCATACCACATTTGTAGAGGTTTTACTTGCTTTAAAAAACCTCCCACACCTCCCCCTGAACCTGAAACA
TAAAATGAATGCAATTGTTGTTGTTAACTTGTTTATTGCA
