>Addgene plasmid #60360 | pEGFP-N1-FLAG | addgene partial sequence | sequence record 98487 | EGFP-N 5'-CGTCGCCGTCCAGCTCGACCAG-3'
CCTTGCTCACCATGGTGGCGACCGGTGGCTTATCGTCGTCATCCTTGTAATCACGCGTCATGGTGGCGGC
GGATCCCGGGCCCGCGGTACCGTCGACTGCAGAATTCGAAGCTTGAGCTCGAGATCTGAGTCCGGTAGCG
CTAGCGGATCTGACGGTTCACTAAACCAGCTCTGCTTATATAGACCTCCCACCGTACACGCCTACCGCCC
ATTTGCGTCAATGGGGCGGAGTTGTTACGACATTTTGGAAAGTCCCGTTGATTTTGGTGCCAAAACAAAC
TCCCATTGACGTCAATGGGGTGGAGACTTGGAAATCCCCGTGAGTCAAACCGCTATCCACGCCCATTGAT
GTACTGCCAAAACCGCATCACCATGGTAATAGCGATGACTAATACGTAGATGTACTGCCAAGTAGGAAAG
TCCCATAAGGTCATGTACTGGGCATAATGCCAGGCGGGCCATTTACCGTCATTGACGTCAATAGGGGGCG
TACTTGGCATATGATACACTTGATGTACTGCCAAGTGGGCAGTTTACCGTAAATACTCCACCCATTGACG
TCAATGGAAAGTCCCTATTGGCGTTACTATGGGAACATACGTCATTATTGACGTCAATGGGCGGGGGTCG
TTGGGCGGTCAGCCAGGCGGGCCATTTACCGTAAGTTATGTAACGCGGAACTCCATATATGGGCTATGAA
CTAATGACCCCGTAATTGATTACTATTAATAACTAATGCATGGCGGTAATACGGTTATCCACAGAATCAG
GGGATAACGCAGGAAAGAACATGTGAGC
