>Addgene plasmid #60360 | pEGFP-N1-FLAG | addgene partial sequence | sequence record 98488 | SV40pA-R 5'-GAAATTTGTGATGCTATTGC-3'
AGTTAACAACAACAATTGCATTCATTTTATGTTTCAGGTTCAGGGGGAGGTGTGGGAGGTTTTTTAAAGC
AAGTAAAACCTCTACAAATGTGGTATGGCTGATTATGATCTAGAGTCGCGGCCGCTTTACTTGTACAGCT
CGTCCATGCCGAGAGTGATCCCGGCGGCGGTCACGAACTCCAGCAGGACCATGTGATCGCGCTTCTCGTT
GGGGTCTTTGCTCAGGGCGGACTGGGTGCTCAGGTAGTGGTTGTCGGGCAGCAGCACGGGGCCGTCGCCG
ATGGGGGTGTTCTGCTGGTAGTGGTCGGCGAGCTGCACGCTGCCGTCCTCGATGTTGTGGCGGATCTTGA
AGTTCACCTTGATGCCGTTCTTCTGCTTGTCGGCCATGATATAGACGTTGTGGCTGTTGTAGTTGTACTC
CAGCTTGTGCCCCAGGATGTTGCCGTCCTCCTTGAAGTCGATGCCCTTCAGCTCGATGCGGTTCACCAGG
GTGTCGCCCTCGAACTTCACCTCGGCGCGGGTCTTGTAGTTGCCGTCGTCCTTGAAGAAGATGGTGCGCT
CCTGGACGTAGCCTTCGGGCATGGCGGACTTGAAGAAGTCGTGCTGCTTCATGTGGTCGGGGTAGCGGCT
GAAGCACTGCACGCCGTAGGTCAGGGTGGTCACGAGGGTGGGCCAGGGCACGGGCAGCTTGCCGGTGGTG
CAGATGAACTTCAGGGTCAGCTTGCCGTAGGTGGCATCGCCCTCGCCCTCGCCGGACACGCTGAACTTGT
GGCCGTTTACGTCGCCGTCCAGCTCGACCAGGATGGGCACCACCCCGGTGAACAGCTCCTCGCCCTTGCT
CACCATGGTGGCGACCGGTGGCTTATCGTCGTCATCCTTGTAATCACGCGTCATGGTGGCGGCGGATCCC
GGGCCCGCGGTACCGTC
